>Addgene plasmid #133155 | pOPS0514 | addgene full sequence | sequence record 274765 | Addgene NGS Result
CGCTCTTGGACTCCTGTTGATAGATCCAGTAATGACCTCAGAACTCCATCTGGATTTGTTCAGAACGCTC
GGTTGCCGCCGGGCGTTTTTTATTGGTGAGAATCCAGGCAATTGTGTCTCAAAATCTCTGATGTTACATT
GCACAAGATAAAAATATATCATCATGAACAATAAAACTGTCTGCTTACATAAACAGTAATACAAGGGGTG
TTATGAGCCATATTCAGCGTGAAACGAGCTGTAGCCGTCCGCGTCTGAACAGCAACATGGATGCGGATCT
GTATGGCTATAAATGGGCGCGTGATAACGTGGGTCAGAGCGGCGCGACCATTTATCGTCTGTATGGCAAA
CCGGATGCGCCGGAACTGTTTCTGAAACATGGCAAAGGCAGCGTGGCGAACGATGTGACCGATGAAATGG
TGCGTCTGAACTGGCTGACCGAATTTATGCCGCTGCCGACCATTAAACATTTTATTCGCACCCCGGATGA
TGCGTGGCTGCTGACCACCGCGATTCCGGGCAAAACCGCGTTTCAGGTGCTGGAAGAATATCCGGATAGC
GGCGAAAACATTGTGGATGCGCTGGCCGTGTTTCTGCGTCGTCTGCATAGCATTCCGGTGTGCAACTGCC
CGTTTAACAGCGATCGTGTGTTTCGTCTGGCCCAGGCGCAGAGCCGTATGAACAACGGCCTGGTGGATGC
GAGCGATTTTGATGATGAACGTAACGGCTGGCCGGTGGAACAGGTGTGGAAAGAAATGCATAAACTGCTG
CCGTTTAGCCCGGATAGCGTGGTGACCCACGGCGATTTTAGCCTGGATAACCTGATTTTCGATGAAGGCA
AACTGATTGGCTGCATTGATGTGGGCCGTGTGGGCATTGCGGATCGTTATCAGGATCTGGCCATTCTGTG
GAACTGCCTGGGCGAATTTAGCCCGAGCCTGCAAAAACGTCTGTTTCAGAAATATGGCATTGATAATCCG
GATATGAACAAACTGCAATTTCATCTGATGCTGGATGAATTTTTCTAATAATTAATTGAACTACTTTTCC
GCTGCATAACCCTGCTTCGGGGTCATTATAGCGATTTTTTCGGTATATCCATCCTTTTTCGCACGATATA
CAGGATTTTGCCAAAGGGTTCGTGTAGACTTTCCTTGGTGTATCCAACGGCGTCAGCCGGGCAGGATAGG
TGAAGTAGGCCCACCCGCGAGCGGGTGTTCCTTCTTCACTGTCCCTTATTCGCACCTGGCGGTGCTCAAC
GGGAATCCTGCTCTGCGAGGCTGGCCGTAGGCCGGCCGCGATGCAGGTGGCTGCTGAACCCCCAGCCGGA
ACTGACCCCACAAGGCCCTAGCGTTTGCAATGCACCAGGTCATCATTGACCCAGGCGTGTTCCACCAGGC
CGCTGCCTCGCAACTCTTCGCAGGCTTCGCCGACCTGCTCGCGCCACTTCTTCACGCGGGTGGAATCCGA
TCCGCACATGAGGCGGAAGGTTTCCAGCTTGAGCGGGTACGGCTCCCGGTGCGAGCTGAAATAGTCGAAC
ATCCGTCGGGCCGTCGGCGACAGCTTGCGGTACTTCTCCCATATGAATTTCGTGTAGTGGTCGCCAGCAA
ACAGCACGACGATTTCCTCGTCGATCAGGACCTGGCAACGGGACGTTTTCTTGCCACGGTCCAGGACGCG
GAAGCGGTGCAGCAGCGACACCGATTCCAGGTGCCCAACGCGGTCGGACGTGAAGCCCATCGCCGTCGCC
TGTAGGCGCGACAGGCATTCCTCGGCCTTCGTGTAATACCGGCCATTGATCGACCAGCCCAGGTCCTGGC
AAAGCTCGTAGAACGTGAAGGTGATCGGCTCGCCGATAGGGGTGCGCTTCGCGTACTCCAACACCTGCTG
CCACACCAGTTCGTCATCGTCGGCCCGCAGCTCGACGCCGGTGTAGGTGATCTTCACGTCCTTGTTGACG
TGGAAAATGACCTTGTTTTGCAGCGCCTCGCGCGGGATTTTCTTGTTGCGCGTGGTGAACAGGGCAGAGC
GGGCCGTGTCGTTTGGCATCGCTCGCATCGTGTCCGGCCACGGCGCAATATCGAACAAGGAAAGCTGCAT
TTCCTTGATCTGCTGCTTCGTGTGTTTCAGCAACGCGGCCTGCTTGGCTTCGCTGACCTGTTTTGCCAGG
TCCTCGCCGGCGGTTTTTCGCTTCTTGGTCGTCATAGTTCCTCGCGTGTCGATGGTCATCGACTTCGCCA
AACCTGCCGCCTCCTGTTCGAGCCGACGCGAACGCTCCACGGCGGCCGATGGCGCGGGCAGGGCAGGGGG
AGCCAGTTGCACGCTGTCGCGCTCGATCTTGGCCGTAGCTTGCTGGACTATCGAGCCGACGGACTGGAAG
GTTTCGCGGGGCGCACGCATGACGGTGCGGCTTGCGATGGTTTCGGCATCCTCGGCGGAAAACCCCGCGT
CGATCAGTTCTTGCCTGTATGCCTTCCGGTCAAACGTCCGATTCATTCACCCTCCTTGCGGGATTGCCCC
GGAATTAATTCCCCGGATCGATCCGTCGATCTTGATCCCCTGCGCCATCAGATCCTTGGCGGCAAGAAAG
CCATCCAGTTTACTTTGCAGGGCTTCCCAACCTTACCAGAGGGCGCCCCAGCTGGCAATTCCGGTTCGCT
TGCTGTCCATAAAACCGCCCAGTCTAGCTATCGCCATGTAAGCCCACTGCAAGCTACCTGCTTTCTCTTT
GCGCTTGCGTTTTCCCTTGTCCAGATAGCCCAGTAGCTGACATTCATCCGGGGTCAGCACCGTTTCTGCG
GACTGGCTTTCTACGTGGCTGCCATTTTTGGGGTGAGGCCGTTCGCGGCCGAGGGGCGCAGCCCCTGGGG
GGATGGGAGGCCCGCGTTAGCGGGCCGGGAGGGTTCGAGAAGGGGGGGCACCCCCCTTCGGCGTGCGCGG
TCACGCGCACAGGGCGCAGCCCTGGTTAAAAACAAGGTTTATAAATATTGGTTTAAAAGCAGGTTAAAAG
ACAGGTTAGCGGTGGCCGAAAAACGGGCGGAAACCCTTGCAAATGCTGGATTTTCTGCCTGTGGACAGCC
CCTCAAATGTCAATAGGTGCGCCCCTCATCTGTCAGCACTCTGCCCCTCAAGTGTCAAGGATCGCGCCCC
TCATCTGTCAGTAGTCGCGCCCCTCAAGTGTCAATACCGCAGGGCACTTATCCCCAGGCTTGTCCACATC
ATCTGTGGGAAACTCGCGTAAAATCAGGCGTTTTCGCCGATTTGCGAGGCTGGCCAGCTCCACGTCGCCG
GCCGAAATCGAGCCTGCCCCTCATCTGTCAACGCCGCGCCGGGTGAGTCGGCCCCTCAAGTGTCAACGTC
CGCCCCTCATCTGTCAGTGAGGGCCAAGTTTTCCGCGAGGTATCCACAACGCCGGCGGCCCTACATGGCT
CTGCTGTAGTGAGTGGGTTGCGCTCCGGCAGCGGTCCTGATCCCCCGCAGAAAAAAAGGATCTCAAGAAG
ATCCTTTGATCTTTTCTACATTACTGCATGAGCTTGTGGAAGTGTGCTGAGCATAAATGATTCTCCTAGC
TGTTCTTTGGGTAAGTACGCCATCAGGACGTTGTGAGTGGCGCGATTTTTAGCGGCTGAAATCAGCCCTT
GAGCCTGTCGGCAAGTCGCGTCATGAGGTCCATGCGCTCATGCAGGATCGCCACGACCAACGCGGGTTCG
CCCGCACGCGGCAGGCAAAAAACGTAGTGGTGTTCGCAGCGGGCCATCCGCAGCGCGGGAAAGAGTTCGC
TCATGTCCTTAAACGGGCCTTCGCCGGCGGCAAGCCTGGCTATGCCCTGTTCCAGCTTAGCGATATAGCG
GCGCACCTGCGCCGCGCCCCACTCCCGGCGCGTGTAGCGGATGATGCCGCGTAGATCGGCTTCGGCCTCA
GCCGTGAGGATGTAGGCCGTCAAGCGCGATCCCCGCTGAGTTCTTCATCAAGAATTTCGCCGACGCTCTT
GGTGGACACCTTGCCGGCAAGCCCATCGTTGATGCGGTTCCCCAGCATGGTTTTCAGTTCCTGCCATGCC
TGATCGGCATCAGCGTCACCGGGGAACAGACGTTCGAGGGCGTATTGCTTAATGGTCTTGCCCTGCAAGG
CGGCCAGGGCTTTCAGGCTCTGGTGCTGCTGGTCCGTCATGTCGATTGTCAGGCGGCTCATTGGATAACC
TCCATAAAATACACGTAACCACATTAGCACATATGTGGGCGTGAGGCTACAGCGCGAGGCGCATTAAGGT
CGGGAAAATGCGCTAGGCGCATTTAAATTGCGTATTGCTGTAATGCGCCATGCCGGCTAGACTAGGCCCA
AATGGGTATACCCAATTTGACCAAGGGGGACGCGATGAGGGCGGCCAAGCACTACCGACAACTTCTATCC
ATCGACTTCAACATCGAGGCGCTGGCCTTCGTGCCTGGACCCGACGGCACACGCGGCCGGCGCATCCACG
TCCTGGGGCGCGAGGTCCGCGACCGGCCCGGCCTGGTCGAGTACCTTTCGCCGGCGTTCGGCTCGCGGGT
GGCGCTGGACGGCTACTGCAAGGCCAATTTCGATGCAGTGCTGCACCTGGCGTACCCCGATCATCAGCAA
TGGGGCCACGCATGAAGCGCCGAAGCTACGCCATGCTGCGCGCCGCTGCCGCGCTGGCCGTCCTGGTCGT
TGCCTCGCCGGCATGGGCCGAGCTGCGCGGCGAGGTCGTGCGCATCATCGACGGCGACACCATCGACGTG
CTGGTAGACAAGCAGCCGGTGCGCGTGCGCCTGGTGGACATTGACGCGCCGGAAAAGCGGCAAGCCTTCG
GCGAACGTGCGCGCCAGGCGCTGGCCGGCATGGTGTTCCGCCGGCACGTCCTGGTCGACGAGAAGGACAC
CGACCGTTACGGCCGCACGCTGGGCACCGTCTGGGTCAACATGGAGCTGGCCAGCCGGCCGCCGCAGCCG
CGCAACGTCAACGCCGCGATGGTTCACCAGGGCATGGCGTGGGCCTATCGCTTCCACGGCCGCGCGGCCG
ACCCTGAAATGCTGCGGCTCGAACAGGAGGCGCGAGGCAAGCGCGTCGGCCTCTGGTCCGATCCGCACGC
CGTCGAGCCGTGGAAATGGCGACGCGAGAGCAACAACCGGAGGGACGAAGGTTGAAGGTCGCCCGCATCT
ACCTGCGCGCCAGTACGGACGAGCAGAATCTTGAACGCCAGGAGAGCCTTGTAGCGGCCACGCGGGCCGC
CGGGTACTACGTCGCCGGCATCTACCGCGAGAAGGCGTCCGGCGCACGCGCCGACCGGCCCGAGCTGCTG
CGCATGATCGCGGACCTGCAACCTGGTGAAGTCGTCGTTGCGGAGAAGATCGACCGCATCAGCCGCTTGC
CGTTGGCCGAGGCCGAGCGCCTGGTTGCGTCGATCCGGGCCAAAGGGGCCAAGCTGGCCGTGCCTGGCGT
GGTGGACCTGTCGGAGCTGGCCGCCGAGGCGAACGGAGTGGCGAAAATCGTTCTGGAATCCGTCCAGGAC
ATGCTTTTGAAGCTCGCCTTGCAGATGGCCCGCGACGACTACGAGGATCGGCGCGAGCGTCAACGTCAGG
GTGTCCAGTTGGCGAAGGCCGCCGGCCGCTACACCGGCCGCAAACGTGACGCCGGCATGCACGACCGCAT
CATCACGCTTCGCTCCGGCGGATCGAGCATTGCCAAGACGGCCAAGCTGGTCGGATGCAGCCCGAGCCAG
GTCAAACGAGTGTGGGCGGCCTGGAACGCGCAGCAGCAAAAATAAAGCCGGGCAGTGCCCGGCTTTTCTC
ACCTTTTCGCGTCCCGCAGGGCCGCTGCGAGCGCCCTACCTAGATCCTCGCTTTCCCCCTCGGTGTAGTC
CGGCCAGGGCACGAAGGGCGCGGATGCGAACCTGTTGAGCAGGTCAGATCTAGGGCGGCGGATTTGTCCT
ACTCAGGAGAGCGTTCACCGACAAACAACAGATAAAACGAAAGGCCCAGTCTTTCGACTGAGCCTTTCGT
TTTATTTGATGCCTGCCGAATTCGGATCCGGAGCTCGACACGACATTGTCGTCACCTTTGTCGGGTCCGC
GACAAGCTTTTTGTTCCTCGATCCCGTATGTTTTCGCCTAAATATCTGAAACAGCAGCAAATTATTTTTC
GTTAGCTCAATCGGCCCACTTGGCACGAGTCTTGAAATTTATTGCGAGGCGGCGGAGCTGCCGGCCGCAT
CCGTGCGGCATAACCACGGTTGTGAACAAATGAAGGAAGGCCAAATGCGTAAAGGCGAAGAGCTGTTCAC
TGGTGTCGTCCCTATTCTGGTGGAACTGGATGGTGATGTCAACGGTCATAAGTTTTCCGTGCGTGGCGAG
GGTGAAGGTGACGCAACTAATGGTAAACTGACGCTGAAGTTCATCTGTACTACTGGTAAACTGCCGGTAC
CTTGGCCGACTCTGGTAACGACGCTGACTTATGGTGTTCAGTGCTTTGCTCGTTATCCGGACCATATGAA
GCAGCATGACTTCTTCAAGTCCGCCATGCCGGAAGGCTATGTGCAGGAACGCACGATTTCCTTTAAGGAT
GACGGCACGTACAAAACGCGTGCGGAAGTGAAATTTGAAGGCGATACCCTGGTAAACCGCATTGAGCTGA
AAGGCATTGACTTTAAAGAAGATGGCAATATCCTGGGCCATAAGCTGGAATACAATTTTAACAGCCACAA
TGTTTACATCACCGCCGATAAACAAAAAAATGGCATTAAAGCGAATTTTAAAATTCGCCACAACGTTGAG
GATGGCAGCGTGCAGCTGGCTGATCACTACCAGCAAAACACTCCAATCGGTGATGGTCCTGTTCTGCTGC
CAGACAATCACTATCTGAGCACGCAAAGCGTTCTGTCTAAAGATCCGAACGAGAAACGCGATCATATGGT
TCTGCTGGAGTTCGTAACCGCAGCGGGCATCACGCATGGTATGGATGAACTGTACAAATGAGCTTGCAAC
ACCATCCCGTTTTACAACGTCGTGACTGGG
Features (pLannotate 1.2.2; 14 found; start..end, strand, type, name):
      9..103     +  terminator     lambda t0 terminator: transcription terminator from phage lambda
    213..1025    +  CDS            aphA1: KKA1_ECOLX - Also known as nptI. Protein inferred from homology: Swiss-Prot protein existence level 3. Resistance to kanamycin and structurally-related aminoglycosides, including amikacin. From Escherichia coli.
   1179..1287    +  oriT           oriT: incP origin of transfer
   1348..2496    -  CDS            trfA: trans-acting replication protein that binds to and activates oriV
   2548..2829    -  CDS            tnpA (fragment): TN5P_ECOLX - Also known as tnp. Experimental evidence at protein level: Swiss-Prot protein existence level 1. Mediates transposition of transposon Tn5 by a 'cut and paste' mechanism. First, the monomeric transposase binds the 19 bp inverted DNA repeats flanking the transposon. Then, dimerization of the DNA- bound transposase creates a synaptic DNA complex. After nicking of the first DNA strand, excision of the transposon proceeds through a series of intermediates. The transposase then mediates the insertion of the transposon at a new site by strand transfer. The activity of the wild- type tran
   2889..3420    -  rep_origin     oriV: incP origin of replication
   3476..3511    -  rep_origin     CloDF13 ori (fragment): Plasmids containing the CloDF13 (CDF) origin of replication can be propagated in E. coli cells that contain additional plasmids with compatible origins.
   3635..3943    -  CDS            parE: PARE_ECOLX - Experimental evidence at protein level: Swiss-Prot protein existence level 1. Toxin component of a type II toxin-antitoxin (TA) system involved in plasmid partition. Acts by inhibiting DNA gyrase, converting supercoiled plasmid DNA into a singly cleaved linear form in an ATP-dependent fashion. To do so it probably interacts with one of the gyrase subunits. Gyrase inhibition is prevented by antitoxin ParD, and is reversed in vitro by incubation with ParD. In cells that have lost the plasmid filamentation and growth inhibition occur; this is suppressed when ParD is supplied in trans
   3943..4191    -  CDS            parD: PARD_ECOLX - Experimental evidence at protein level: Swiss-Prot protein existence level 1. Antitoxin component of a type II toxin-antitoxin (TA) system involved in plasmid partition. Inhibits the anti-DNA gyrase activity of toxin ParE; reverses and restores gyrase catalytic activity in vitro. The parDE operon alone is capable of stabilizing an RK2-derived minireplicon under defined growth conditions in several different Gram- negative bacteria. It does so by the post-segregational killing (PSK) of plasmid-free cells, also referred to as a plasmid addiction system. Binds its own promoter, autor
   4320..5162    +  CDS            parB: PARB4_ECOLX - Protein predicted: Swiss-Prot protein existence level 4. Involved in plasmid partition. From Escherichia coli.
   5126..5782    +  CDS            parA: PARA4_ECOLX - Protein inferred from homology: Swiss-Prot protein existence level 3. Involved in plasmid partition. From Escherichia coli.
   5942..6028    -  terminator     rrnB T1 terminator: Escherichia coli rrnB; transcription terminator T1 from the E. coli rrnB gene
   6275..6988    +  CDS            superfolder GFP: GFP variant that folds robustly even when fused to poorly folded proteins (Pédelacq et al., 2006)
   7008..7030    +  CDS            lacZα (fragment): LacZα fragment of β-galactosidase; lacZ fragment
