[The description below was written by a language model from this plasmid's Addgene catalogue record and pLannotate feature annotations shown in this document.]
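Description:
pOPS0514 is a low-copy, broad-host-range bacterial reporter plasmid of about 7 kb, built on the pOGG026 backbone by Golden Gate assembly of domesticated modules. It belongs to a Plasmid-ID kit in which the members differ only in a unique 12-nucleotide barcode. The backbone is an RK2/IncP-type replicon: an oriV origin activated by the plasmid-encoded TrfA replication protein, together with an IncP oriT that allows conjugative mobilisation from a donor E. coli strain into recipient bacteria. Stable inheritance without antibiotic pressure is supported by the par region, comprising parA and parB and the parDE toxin–antitoxin pair, which kills plasmid-free segregants. Selection is by kanamycin through the aphA1 (nptI) aminoglycoside phosphotransferase gene. The annotation also picks up short fragments of Tn5 transposase, a CloDF13 origin and lacZα, which appear to be cloning remnants rather than functional parts.

The payload consists of three modules: a nifH promoter (PsNifH), superfolder GFP as the coding sequence, and a terminator-position module carrying the barcode next to a universal primer binding site. The feature table annotates sfGFP but not the promoter or barcode, which are known only from the catalogue entry. The rrnB T1 and lambda t0 terminators flank the cassette and insulate it from backbone transcription. Because nifH is a nitrogenase gene, GFP output serves as a proxy for nitrogen-fixation activity. The barcode lets individual strains be identified by amplification and sequencing from a mixed population. According to the associated publication title, the system is intended for simultaneous measurement of rhizobial competitiveness and N2 fixation in legume nodules.
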