Addgene plasmid #133155: pOPS0514
Purpose: Reporter plasmid with a 12-nucleotide specific "barcode" sequence. This plasmid is not available as an individual bacterial stab, but can be requested as part of the Plasmid-ID Kit (Kit #1000000168 ).
Depositing lab: Philip Poole. Depositing organization: University of Oxford. Publication: Optimizing Rhizobium-legume symbioses by simultaneous measurement of rhizobial competitiveness and N2 fixation in nodules. Mendoza-Suarez MA, Geddes BA, Sanchez-Canizares C, Ramirez-Gonzalez RH, Kirchhelle C, Jorrin B, Poole PS. Proc Natl Acad Sci U S A. 2020 May 5;117(18):9822-9831. doi: 10.1073/pnas.1921225117. Epub 2020 Apr 21. PubMed 32317381.
Backbone
  Vector backbone: pOGG026 (Addgene ID 113992)
  Vector type: Bacterial Expression
Growth in bacteria
  Bacterial resistance: Kanamycin, 50 μg/mL
  Growth temperature: 37°C
  Growth strain: ST18 (S17 delta pir delta hemA)
  Copy number: Low Copy
Gene/Insert
  Gene/Insert name: PU module (PsNifH from pOGG043), SC module (sfGFP from pOGG037), and T module (GCAACACCATCC and universal primer binding site)
  Species: Synthetic
  Mutation: Domesticated for Golden Gate cloning
  Cloning method: Unknown
Terms and licenses: Academic/Nonprofit Terms; Industry Terms: Not Available to Industry
Depositor comments: The only difference is the sequence: GCAACACCATCC . Please note that this plasmid may require a unique bacterial strain, so make sure to confirm that you can also obtain the appropriate growth strain. Please contact us or contact our distributors if you have any questions. This plasmid is not available as an individual bacterial stab, but can be requested as part of the Plasmid-ID Kit (Kit #1000000168 ).
How to cite: pOPS0514 was a gift from Philip Poole (Addgene plasmid # 133155)
